>Addgene plasmid #177807 | pCAG-nDsRedFL-miR9/9*/124 | addgene full sequence | sequence record 354349 | Addgene NGS Result
TGCCACCTGGGTCGACATTGATTATTGACTAGTTATTAATAGTAATCAATTACGGGGTCATTAGTTCATA
GCCCATATATGGAGTTCCGCGTTACATAACTTACGGTAAATGGCCCGCCTGGCTGACCGCCCAACGACCC
CCGCCCATTGACGTCAATAATGACGTATGTTCCCATAGTAACGCCAATAGGGACTTTCCATTGACGTCAA
TGGGTGGAGTATTTACGGTAAACTGCCCACTTGGCAGTACATCAAGTGTATCATATGCCAAGTACGCCCC
CTATTGACGTCAATGACGGTAAATGGCCCGCCTGGCATTATGCCCAGTACATGACCTTATGGGACTTTCC
TACTTGGCAGTACATCTACGTATTAGTCATCGCTATTACCATGGTCGAGGTGAGCCCCACGTTCTGCTTC
ACTCTCCCCATCTCCCCCCCCTCCCCACCCCCAATTTTGTATTTATTTATTTTTTAATTATTTTGTGCAG
CGATGGGGGCGGGGGGGGGGGGGGGGCGSGGGGCGGGGCGGGGCGAGGSGGRGRGGKGSGGCGGCAGCCA
ATCAGAGCGGCGCGCTCCGAAAGTTTCCTTTTATGGCGAGGCGGCGGCGGCGGCGGCCCTATAAAAAGCG
AAGCGCGCGGCGGGCGGGAGTCGCTGCGCGCTGCCTTCGCCCCGTGCCCCGCTCCGCCGCCGCCTCGCGC
CGCCCGCCCCGGCTCTGACTGACCGCGTTACTCCCACAGGTGAGCGGGCGGGACGGCCCTTCTCCTCCGG
GCTGTAATTAGCGCTTGGTTTAATGACGGCTTGTTTCTTTTCTGTGGCTGCGTGAAAGCCTTGAGGGGCT
CCGGGAGGGCCCTTTGTGCGGGGGGAGCGGCTCGGGGGGTGCGTGCGTGTGTGTGTGCGTGGGGAGCGCC
GCGTGCGGCTCCGCGCTGCCCGGCGGCTGTGAGCGCTGCGGGCGCGGCGCGGGGCTTTGTGCGCTCCGCA
GTGTGCGCGAGGGGAGCGCGGCCGGGGGCGGTGCCCCGCGGTGCGGGGGGGGCTGCGAGGGGAACAAAGG
CTGCGTGCGGGGTGTGTGCGTGGGGGGGTGAGCAGGGGGTGTGGGCGCGTCGGTCGGGCTGCAACCCCCC
CTGCACCCCCCTCCCCGAGTTGCTGAGCACGGCCCGGCTTCGGGTGCGGGGCTCCGTACGGGGCGTGGCG
CGGGGCTCGCCGTGCCGGGCGGGGGGTGGCGGCAGGTGGGGGTGCCGGGCGGGGCGGGGCCGCCTCGGGC
CGGGGAGGGCTCGGGGGAGGGGCGCGGCGGCCCCCGGAGCGCCGGCGGCTGTCGAGGCGCGGCGAGCCGC
AGCCATTGCCTTTTATGGTAATCGTGCGAGAGGGCGCAGGGACTTCCTTTGTCCCAAATCTGTGCGGAGC
CGAAATCTGGGAGGCGCCGCCGCACCCCCTCTAGCGGGCGCGGGGCGAAGCGGTGCGGCGCCGGCAGGAA
GGAAATGGGCGGGGAGGGCCTTCGTGCGTCGCCGCGCCGCCGTCCCCTTCTCCCTCTCCAGCCTCGGGGC
TGTCCGCGGGGGGACGGCTGCCTTCGGGGGGGACGGGGCAGGGCGGGGTTCGGCTTCTGGCGTGTGACCG
GCGGCTCTAGAGCCTCTGCTAACCATGTTCATGCCTTCTTCTTTTTCCTACAGCTCCTGGGCAACGTGCT
GGTTATTGTGCTGTCTCATCATTTTGGCAAAGAATTCACCCGGGAAGCCACCATGGCTCCAAAGAAGAAG
CGTAAGGTACGGTACGCCTCCTCCGAGAACGTCATCACCGAGTTCATGCGCTTCAAGGTGCGCATGGAGG
GCACCGTGAACGGCCACGAGTTCGAGATCGAGGGCGAGGGCGAGGGCCGCCCCTACGAGGGCCACAACAC
CGTGAAGCTGAAGGTGACCAAGGGCGGCCCCCTGCCCTTCGCCTGGGACATCCTGTCCCCCCAGTTCCAG
TACGGCTCCAAGGTGTACGTGAAGCACCCCGCCGACATCCCCGACTACAAGAAGCTGTCCTTCCCCGAGG
GCTTCAAGTGGGAGCGCGTGATGAACTTCGAGGACGGCGGCGTGGCGACCGTGACCCAGGACTCCTCCCT
GCAGGACGGCTGCTTCATCTACAAGGTGAAGTTCATCGGCGTGAACTTCCCCTCCGACGGCCCCGTGATG
CAGAAGAAAACTATGGGCTGGGAGGCCTCCACCGAGCGCCTGTACCCCCGCGACGGCGTGCTGAAGGGCG
AGACCCACAAGGCCCTGAAGCTGAAGGACGGCGGCCACTACCTGGTGGAGTTCAAGTCCATCTACATGGC
CAAGAAGCCCGTGCAGGTGAGTACTCCCTCTCAAAAGCGGGCATGACTTCTGCGCTAAGATTGTCAGTTT
CCAAAAACGAGGAGGATTTGATATTCACCTGGCCCGCGGTGATGCCTTTGAGGGATACGCGTCGGCGGCC
TGTCGGTCCCCTCTGGCTCTCCGCGTGCGCCCGGGGCTGCGGGAGCGGAGTCCGCTCAGGCCCCCGCGCC
GGGTCGGCGGCGGCACGTGGGGCCCACAGCGCGGCAGCGGTGCCGGCGAATGGGAGGCCCGTTTCTCTCT
TTGGTTATCTAGCTGTATGAGTGCCACAGAGCCGTCATAAAGCTAGATAACCGAAAGTAGAAATGACTCT
CACAACTTCTGCGTGCGATGGCCCGGCCGGCCGCCCTGGCCACAGGAGCCAGAGGAGCCCAGAGAAGCCC
ACGCCACCCAGGGATTCCAGCTCGACGGAGCGGCCACGCCGGGACCAGGTATCCGACCTCGGCTCTCCTT
CTAGTAGGTGGGAGTACTGCTCAGAGCTACAACTCTAGGAGTAGGGACTCCAAGCCTAGAGCTCCAAGAG
AGGGTGAAGGGCAGGGAGAAAATTATAGTAATAGTTGCAATGAGTCACTTGCTTCTAGATCAAGATCAGA
GACTCTGCTCTCCGTGTTCACAGCGGACCTTGATTTAATGTCATACAATTAAGGCACGCGGTGAATGCCA
AGAGCGGAGCCTACAGCTGCACTTGAAGGACATCCGAGAGAAGTTAGGAAGGGTGGGGAGAAACAATTCT
AGAATGAACCCATCCTGTGCGACACGATCGTGGCCGCGTCCATCTGGTCAGAAAAGACAATCTTTTTGTT
GTCAACGTTGAGGTGTGACAGGCTTGAGAGCTGGCCATACACTTGAGTGACAATGACATCCACTTTGCCT
TTCTCTCCACAGCTGCCCGGCTACTACTACGTGGACGCCAAGCTGGACATCACCTCCCACAACGAGGACT
ACACCATCGTGGAGCAGTACGAGCGCACCGAGGGCCGCCACCACCTGTTCCTGGGTACCGACTATAAGGA
CCACGACGGAGACTACAAGGATCATGATATTGATTACAAAGACGATGACGATAAGTAACTCGAGTGTAGA
TCTTTTTCCCTCTGCCAAAAATTATGGGGACATCATGAAGCCCCTTGAGCATCTGACTTCTGGCTAATAA
AGGAAATTTATTTTCATTGCAATAGTGTGTTGGAATTTTTTGTGTCTCTCACTCGGAAGGACATATGGGA
GGGCAAATCATTTAAAACATCAGAATGAGTATTTGGTTTAGAGTTTGGCAACATATGCCCATATGCTGGC
TGCCATGAACAAAGGTTGGCTATAAAGAGGTCATCAGTATATGAAACAGCCCCCTGCTGTCCATTCCTTA
TTCCATAGAAAAGCCTTGACTTGAGGTTAGATTTTTTTTATATTTTGTTTTGTGTTATTTTTTTCTTTAA
CATCCCTAAAATTTTCCTTACATGTTTTACTAGCCAGATTTTTCCTCCTCTCCTGACTACTCCCAGTCAT
AGCTGTCCCTCTTCTCTTATGGAGATCCCTCGACCTGCAGCCCAAGCTTGGCGTAATCATGGTCATAGCT
GTTTCCTGTGTGAAATTGTTATCCGCTCACAATTCCACACAACATACGAGCCGGAAGCATAAAGTGTAAA
GCCTGGGGTGCCTAATGAGTGAGCTAACTCACATTAATTGCGTTGCGCTCACTGCCCGCTTTCCAGTCGG
GAAACCTGTCGTGCCAGCGGATCCGCATCTCAATTAGTCAGCAACCATAGTCCCGCCCCTAACTCCGCCC
ATCCCGCCCCTAACTCCGCCCAGTTCCGCCCATTCTCCGCCCCATGGCTGACTAATTTTTTTTATTTATG
CAGAGGCCGAGGCCGCCTCGGCCTCTGAGCTATTCCAGAAGTAGTGAGGAGGCTTTTTTGGAGGCCTAGG
CTTTTGCAAAAAGCTAACTTGTTTATTGCAGCTTATAATGGTTACAAATAAAGCAATAGCATCACAAATT
TCACAAATAAAGCATTTTTTTCACTGCATTCTAGTTGTGGTTTGTCCAAACTCATCAATGTATCTTATCA
TGTCTGGATCCGCTGCATTAATGAATCGGCCAACGCGCGGGGAGAGGCGGTTTGCGTATTGGGCGCTCTT
CCGCTTCCTCGCTCACTGACTCGCTGCGCTCGGTCGTTCGGCTGCGGCGAGCGGTATCAGCTCACTCAAA
GGCGGTAATACGGTTATCCACAGAATCAGGGGATAACGCAGGAAAGAACATGTGAGCAAAAGGCCAGCAA
AAGGCCAGGAACCGTAAAAAGGCCGCGTTGCTGGCGTTTTTCCATAGGCTCCGCCCCCCTGACGAGCATC
ACAAAAATCGACGCTCAAGTCAGAGGTGGCGAAACCCGACAGGACTATAAAGATACCAGGCGTTTCCCCC
TGGAAGCTCCCTCGTGCGCTCTCCTGTTCCGACCCTGCCGCTTACCGGATACCTGTCCGCCTTTCTCCCT
TCGGGAAGCGTGGCGCTTTCTCATAGCTCACGCTGTAGGTATCTCAGTTCGGTGTAGGTCGTTCGCTCCA
AGCTGGGCTGTGTGCACGAACCCCCCGTTCAGCCCGACCGCTGCGCCTTATCCGGTAACTATCGTCTTGA
GTCCAACCCGGTAAGACACGACTTATCGCCACTGGCAGCAGCCACTGGTAACAGGATTAGCAGAGCGAGG
TATGTAGGCGGTGCTACAGAGTTCTTGAAGTGGTGGCCTAACTACGGCTACACTAGAAGAACAGTATTTG
GTATCTGCGCTCTGCTGAAGCCAGTTACCTTCGGAAAAAGAGTTGGTAGCTCTTGATCCGGCAAACAAAC
CACCGCTGGTAGCGGTGGTTTTTTTGTTTGCAAGCAGCAGATTACGCGCAGAAAAAAAGGATCTCAAGAA
GATCCTTTGATCTTTTCTACGGGGTCTGACGCTCAGTGGAACGAAAACTCACGTTAAGGGATTTTGGTCA
TGAGATTATCAAAAAGGATCTTCACCTAGATCCTTTTAAATTAAAAATGAAGTTTTAAATCAATCTAAAG
TATATATGAGTAAACTTGGTCTGACAGTTACCAATGCTTAATCAGTGAGGCACCTATCTCAGCGATCTGT
CTATTTCGTTCATCCATAGTTGCCTGACTCCCCGTCGTGTAGATAACTACGATACGGGAGGGCTTACCAT
CTGGCCCCAGTGCTGCAATGATACCGCGAGACCCACGCTCACCGGCTCCAGATTTATCAGCAATAAACCA
GCCAGCCGGAAGGGCCGAGCGCAGAAGTGGTCCTGCAACTTTATCCGCCTCCATCCAGTCTATTAATTGT
TGCCGGGAAGCTAGAGTAAGTAGTTCGCCAGTTAATAGTTTGCGCAACGTTGTTGCCATTGCTACAGGCA
TCGTGGTGTCACGCTCGTCGTTTGGTATGGCTTCATTCAGCTCCGGTTCCCAACGATCAAGGCGAGTTAC
ATGATCCCCCATGTTGTGCAAAAAAGCGGTTAGCTCCTTCGGTCCTCCGATCGTTGTCAGAAGTAAGTTG
GCCGCAGTGTTATCACTCATGGTTATGGCAGCACTGCATAATTCTCTTACTGTCATGCCATCCGTAAGAT
GCTTTTCTGTGACTGGTGAGTACTCAACCAAGTCATTCTGAGAATAGTGTATGCGGCGACCGAGTTGCTC
TTGCCCGGCGTCAATACGGGATAATACCGCGCCACATAGCAGAACTTTAAAAGTGCTCATCATTGGAAAA
CGTTCTTCGGGGCGAAAACTCTCAAGGATCTTACCGCTGTTGAGATCCAGTTCGATGTAACCCACTCGTG
CACCCAACTGATCTTCAGCATCTTTTACTTTCACCAGCGTTTCTGGGTGAGCAAAAACAGGAAGGCAAAA
TGCCGCAAAAAAGGGAATAAGGGCGACACGGAAATGTTGAATACTCATACTCTTCCTTTTTCAATATTAT
TGAAGCATTTATCAGGGTTATTGTCTCATGAGCGGATACATATTTGAATGTATTTAGAAAAATAAACAAA
TAGGGGTTCCGCGCACATTTCCCCGAAAAG
Features (pLannotate 1.2.2; 22 found; start..end, strand, type, name):
     14..393     +  enhancer       CMV enhancer: human cytomegalovirus immediate early enhancer
    395..646     +  promoter       chicken β-actin promoter: contains a 21-bp deletion relative to the standard chicken β-actin promoter
    647..1663    +  intron         chimeric intron: chimera between introns from chicken β-actin and rabbit β-globin
   1667..1747    +  CDS            HBB (fragment): HBB_COLGU - Experimental evidence at transcript level: Swiss-Prot protein existence level 2. Involved in oxygen transport from the lung to the various peripheral tissues. From Colobus guereza (Mantled guereza) (Eastern black-and-white colobus monkey).
   1766..2326    +  CDS            DsRed2 (fragment): DsRed2 is a basic (constitutively fluorescent) red fluorescent protein published in 2006, derived from Discosoma sp..
   2327..2434    +  intron         chimeric intron (fragment): chimera between introns from adenovirus and immunoglobulin heavy chain genes
   2586..2647    +  ncRNA          mir-9: Accession: RF00237 - mir-9/mir-79 microRNA precursor family
   2941..3020    +  ncRNA          mir-124: Accession: RF00239 - mir-124 microRNA precursor family
   3110..3232    +  intron         chimeric intron (fragment): chimera between introns from adenovirus and immunoglobulin heavy chain genes
   3230..3358    +  CDS            dTomato (fragment): dTomato is a basic (constitutively fluorescent) orange fluorescent protein published in 2004, derived from Discosoma sp.. It is reported to be a somewhat slowly-maturing dimer with low acid sensitivity.
   3496..3551    +  polyA_signal   β-globin poly(A) signal: rabbit β-globin polyadenylation signal (Gil and Proudfoot, 1987)
   3936..3952    -  protein_bind   lac operator: The lac repressor binds to the lac operator to inhibit transcription in E. coli. This inhibition can be relieved by adding lactose or isopropyl-β-D-thiogalactopyranoside (IPTG). lac repressor encoded by lacI
   3960..3990    -  promoter       lac promoter: promoter for the E. coli lac operon
   4005..4026    -  protein_bind   CAP binding site: CAP binding activates transcription in the presence of cAMP. E. coli catabolite activator protein
   4039..4078    -  CDS            lacI (fragment): lac repressor; lacI; The lac repressor binds to the lac operator to inhibit transcription in E. coli. This inhibition can be relieved by adding lactose or isopropyl-β-D-thiogalactopyranoside (IPTG).
   4085..4107    +  promoter       SV40 promoter (fragment): SV40 enhancer and early promoter
   4131..4266    +  rep_origin     SV40 ori: SV40 origin of replication
   4286..4420    +  polyA_signal   SV40 poly(A) signal: SV40 polyadenylation signal
   4422..4476    -  CDS            lacI (fragment): lac repressor; lacI; The lac repressor binds to the lac operator to inhibit transcription in E. coli. This inhibition can be relieved by adding lactose or isopropyl-β-D-thiogalactopyranoside (IPTG).
   4659..5247    -  rep_origin     ori: high-copy-number ColE1/pMB1/pBR322/pUC origin of replication
   5418..6278    -  CDS            AmpR: β-lactamase; bla; confers resistance to ampicillin, carbenicillin, and related antibiotics
   6279..6383    -  promoter       AmpR promoter: bla
