[The description below was written by a language model from this plasmid's Addgene catalogue record and pLannotate feature annotations shown in this document.]
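Description:
pCAG-nDsRedFL-miR9/9*/124 is a mammalian expression plasmid of about 6.4 kb built on the pCAGGS backbone. It co-expresses mouse neural microRNAs with a red fluorescent reporter from a single transcript. In E. coli it is maintained at high copy through a ColE1/pUC-type origin and selected with ampicillin via the β-lactamase gene. The backbone also carries lac promoter/operator remnants, an SV40 origin of replication and an SV40 poly(A) signal, and no mammalian selection marker is annotated.

Expression is driven by the CAG promoter, made up of the CMV immediate-early enhancer, the chicken β-actin promoter and the chimeric β-actin/β-globin intron, and it terminates at the rabbit β-globin poly(A) signal. The reporter is a DsRed-family coding sequence that the feature table detects as two fragments, one matching DsRed2 and a shorter downstream one matching dTomato. These fragments are separated by a synthetic adenovirus/immunoglobulin chimeric intron, which is itself annotated in two pieces. The pre-miR-9/9* and pre-miR-124 sequences lie between those pieces, consistent with the record's statement that they were inserted at the EcoRV site of the parental pCAG-nDsRedFL-intron. With this layout, splicing should rejoin the DsRed reading frame while the excised intron supplies the hairpin precursors for miRNA processing, so red fluorescence marks cells that express the miRNAs. The "n" in the name may indicate a nuclear-localised reporter, but the record does not state this and no localisation signal is annotated.

The associated publication used overexpression of miR-9/9* and miR-124 in the mouse retina in vivo. That study reported suppressed differentiation to Müller glia and increased differentiation to neurons.
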