Addgene plasmid #177807: pCAG-nDsRedFL-miR9/9*/124
Purpose: The pre-miR-9/9* and pre-miR-124 sequences have been inserted into the EcoRV of pCAG-nDsRedFL-intron.
Depositing lab: Rikako Sanuki. Depositing organization: Kyoto Institute of Technology. Publication: Overexpression of neural miRNAs miR-9/9* and miR-124 suppresses differentiation to Muller glia and promotes differentiation to neurons in mouse retina in vivo. Suzuki F, Okuno M, Tanaka T, Sanuki R. Genes Cells. 2020 Nov;25(11):741-752. doi: 10.1111/gtc.12809. Epub 2020 Oct 21. PubMed 32979863.
Backbone
  Vector backbone: pCAGGS
  Vector type: Mammalian Expression
Growth in bacteria
  Bacterial resistance: Ampicillin, 100 μg/mL
  Growth temperature: 37°C
  Growth strain: DH5alpha
  Copy number: High Copy
Gene/Insert
  Gene/Insert name: miR-9/9*/124
  Species: M. musculus (mouse)
Terms and licenses: Academic/Nonprofit Terms; Industry Terms: Not Available to Industry
How to cite: pCAG-nDsRedFL-miR9/9*/124 was a gift from Rikako Sanuki (Addgene plasmid # 177807 ; http://n2t.net/addgene:177807 ; RRID:Addgene_177807)
